>Addgene plasmid #135748 | PX330_ZNF264_iso1_1 | addgene full sequence | sequence record 269952 | Addgene NGS Result
GTCGAGGTGAGCCCCACGTTCTGCTTCACTCTCCCCATCTCCCCCCCCTCCCCACCCCCAATTTTGTATT
TATTTATTTTTTAATTATTTTGTGCAGCGATGGGGGCGGGGGGGGGGGGGCGCGCGCCAGGCGGGGCGGG
GCGGGGCGAGGGGCGGGGCGGGGCGAGGCGGAGAGGTGCGGCGGCAGCCAATCAGAGCGGCGCGCTCCGA
AAGTTTCCTTTTATGGCGAGGCGGCGGCGGCGGCGGCCCTATAAAAAGCGAAGCGCGCGGCGGGCGGGAG
TCGCTGCGCGCTGCCTTCGCCCCGTGCCCCGCTCCGCCGCCGCCTCGCGCCGCCCGCCCCGGCTCTGACT
GACCGCGTTACTCCCACAGGTGAGCGGGCGGGACGGCCCTTCTCCTCCGGGCTGTAATTAGCTGAGCAAG
AGGTAAGGGTTTAAGGGATGGTTGGTTGGTGGGGTATTAATGTTTAATTACCTGGAGCACCTGCCTGAAA
TCACTTTTTTTCAGGTTGGACCGGTGCCACCATGGACTATAAGGACCACGACGGAGACTACAAGGATCAT
GATATTGATTACAAAGACGATGACGATAAGATGGCCCCAAAGAAGAAGCGGAAGGTCGGTATCCACGGAG
TCCCAGCAGCCGACAAGAAGTACAGCATCGGCCTGGACATCGGCACCAACTCTGTGGGCTGGGCCGTGAT
CACCGACGAGTACAAGGTGCCCAGCAAGAAATTCAAGGTGCTGGGCAACACCGACCGGCACAGCATCAAG
AAGAACCTGATCGGAGCCCTGCTGTTCGACAGCGGCGAAACAGCCGAGGCCACCCGGCTGAAGAGAACCG
CCAGAAGAAGATACACCAGACGGAAGAACCGGATCTGCTATCTGCAAGAGATCTTCAGCAACGAGATGGC
CAAGGTGGACGACAGCTTCTTCCACAGACTGGAAGAGTCCTTCCTGGTGGAAGAGGATAAGAAGCACGAG
CGGCACCCCATCTTCGGCAACATCGTGGACGAGGTGGCCTACCACGAGAAGTACCCCACCATCTACCACC
TGAGAAAGAAACTGGTGGACAGCACCGACAAGGCCGACCTGCGGCTGATCTATCTGGCCCTGGCCCACAT
GATCAAGTTCCGGGGCCACTTCCTGATCGAGGGCGACCTGAACCCCGACAACAGCGACGTGGACAAGCTG
TTCATCCAGCTGGTGCAGACCTACAACCAGCTGTTCGAGGAAAACCCCATCAACGCCAGCGGCGTGGACG
CCAAGGCCATCCTGTCTGCCAGACTGAGCAAGAGCAGACGGCTGGAAAATCTGATCGCCCAGCTGCCCGG
CGAGAAGAAGAATGGCCTGTTCGGAAACCTGATTGCCCTGAGCCTGGGCCTGACCCCCAACTTCAAGAGC
AACTTCGACCTGGCCGAGGATGCCAAACTGCAGCTGAGCAAGGACACCTACGACGACGACCTGGACAACC
TGCTGGCCCAGATCGGCGACCAGTACGCCGACCTGTTTCTGGCCGCCAAGAACCTGTCCGACGCCATCCT
GCTGAGCGACATCCTGAGAGTGAACACCGAGATCACCAAGGCCCCCCTGAGCGCCTCTATGATCAAGAGA
TACGACGAGCACCACCAGGACCTGACCCTGCTGAAAGCTCTCGTGCGGCAGCAGCTGCCTGAGAAGTACA
AAGAGATTTTCTTCGACCAGAGCAAGAACGGCTACGCCGGCTACATTGACGGCGGAGCCAGCCAGGAAGA
GTTCTACAAGTTCATCAAGCCCATCCTGGAAAAGATGGACGGCACCGAGGAACTGCTCGTGAAGCTGAAC
AGAGAGGACCTGCTGCGGAAGCAGCGGACCTTCGACAACGGCAGCATCCCCCACCAGATCCACCTGGGAG
AGCTGCACGCCATTCTGCGGCGGCAGGAAGATTTTTACCCATTCCTGAAGGACAACCGGGAAAAGATCGA
GAAGATCCTGACCTTCCGCATCCCCTACTACGTGGGCCCTCTGGCCAGGGGAAACAGCAGATTCGCCTGG
ATGACCAGAAAGAGCGAGGAAACCATCACCCCCTGGAACTTCGAGGAAGTGGTGGACAAGGGCGCTTCCG
CCCAGAGCTTCATCGAGCGGATGACCAACTTCGATAAGAACCTGCCCAACGAGAAGGTGCTGCCCAAGCA
CAGCCTGCTGTACGAGTACTTCACCGTGTATAACGAGCTGACCAAAGTGAAATACGTGACCGAGGGAATG
AGAAAGCCCGCCTTCCTGAGCGGCGAGCAGAAAAAGGCCATCGTGGACCTGCTGTTCAAGACCAACCGGA
AAGTGACCGTGAAGCAGCTGAAAGAGGACTACTTCAAGAAAATCGAGTGCTTCGACTCCGTGGAAATCTC
CGGCGTGGAAGATCGGTTCAACGCCTCCCTGGGCACATACCACGATCTGCTGAAAATTATCAAGGACAAG
GACTTCCTGGACAATGAGGAAAACGAGGACATTCTGGAAGATATCGTGCTGACCCTGACACTGTTTGAGG
ACAGAGAGATGATCGAGGAACGGCTGAAAACCTATGCCCACCTGTTCGACGACAAAGTGATGAAGCAGCT
GAAGCGGCGGAGATACACCGGCTGGGGCAGGCTGAGCCGGAAGCTGATCAACGGCATCCGGGACAAGCAG
TCCGGCAAGACAATCCTGGATTTCCTGAAGTCCGACGGCTTCGCCAACAGAAACTTCATGCAGCTGATCC
ACGACGACAGCCTGACCTTTAAAGAGGACATCCAGAAAGCCCAGGTGTCCGGCCAGGGCGATAGCCTGCA
CGAGCACATTGCCAATCTGGCCGGCAGCCCCGCCATTAAGAAGGGCATCCTGCAGACAGTGAAGGTGGTG
GACGAGCTCGTGAAAGTGATGGGCCGGCACAAGCCCGAGAACATCGTGATCGAAATGGCCAGAGAGAACC
AGACCACCCAGAAGGGACAGAAGAACAGCCGCGAGAGAATGAAGCGGATCGAAGAGGGCATCAAAGAGCT
GGGCAGCCAGATCCTGAAAGAACACCCCGTGGAAAACACCCAGCTGCAGAACGAGAAGCTGTACCTGTAC
TACCTGCAGAATGGGCGGGATATGTACGTGGACCAGGAACTGGACATCAACCGGCTGTCCGACTACGATG
TGGACCATATCGTGCCTCAGAGCTTTCTGAAGGACGACTCCATCGACAACAAGGTGCTGACCAGAAGCGA
CAAGAACCGGGGCAAGAGCGACAACGTGCCCTCCGAAGAGGTCGTGAAGAAGATGAAGAACTACTGGCGG
CAGCTGCTGAACGCCAAGCTGATTACCCAGAGAAAGTTCGACAATCTGACCAAGGCCGAGAGAGGCGGCC
TGAGCGAACTGGATAAGGCCGGCTTCATCAAGAGACAGCTGGTGGAAACCCGGCAGATCACAAAGCACGT
GGCACAGATCCTGGACTCCCGGATGAACACTAAGTACGACGAGAATGACAAGCTGATCCGGGAAGTGAAA
GTGATCACCCTGAAGTCCAAGCTGGTGTCCGATTTCCGGAAGGATTTCCAGTTTTACAAAGTGCGCGAGA
TCAACAACTACCACCACGCCCACGACGCCTACCTGAACGCCGTCGTGGGAACCGCCCTGATCAAAAAGTA
CCCTAAGCTGGAAAGCGAGTTCGTGTACGGCGACTACAAGGTGTACGACGTGCGGAAGATGATCGCCAAG
AGCGAGCAGGAAATCGGCAAGGCTACCGCCAAGTACTTCTTCTACAGCAACATCATGAACTTTTTCAAGA
CCGAGATTACCCTGGCCAACGGCGAGATCCGGAAGCGGCCTCTGATCGAGACAAACGGCGAAACCGGGGA
GATCGTGTGGGATAAGGGCCGGGATTTTGCCACCGTGCGGAAAGTGCTGAGCATGCCCCAAGTGAATATC
GTGAAAAAGACCGAGGTGCAGACAGGCGGCTTCAGCAAAGAGTCTATCCTGCCCAAGAGGAACAGCGATA
AGCTGATCGCCAGAAAGAAGGACTGGGACCCTAAGAAGTACGGCGGCTTCGACAGCCCCACCGTGGCCTA
TTCTGTGCTGGTGGTGGCCAAAGTGGAAAAGGGCAAGTCCAAGAAACTGAAGAGTGTGAAAGAGCTGCTG
GGGATCACCATCATGGAAAGAAGCAGCTTCGAGAAGAATCCCATCGACTTTCTGGAAGCCAAGGGCTACA
AAGAAGTGAAAAAGGACCTGATCATCAAGCTGCCTAAGTACTCCCTGTTCGAGCTGGAAAACGGCCGGAA
GAGAATGCTGGCCTCTGCCGGCGAACTGCAGAAGGGAAACGAACTGGCCCTGCCCTCCAAATATGTGAAC
TTCCTGTACCTGGCCAGCCACTATGAGAAGCTGAAGGGCTCCCCCGAGGATAATGAGCAGAAACAGCTGT
TTGTGGAACAGCACAAGCACTACCTGGACGAGATCATCGAGCAGATCAGCGAGTTCTCCAAGAGAGTGAT
CCTGGCCGACGCTAATCTGGACAAAGTGCTGTCCGCCTACAACAAGCACCGGGATAAGCCCATCAGAGAG
CAGGCCGAGAATATCATCCACCTGTTTACCCTGACCAATCTGGGAGCCCCTGCCGCCTTCAAGTACTTTG
ACACCACCATCGACCGGAAGAGGTACACCAGCACCAAAGAGGTGCTGGACGCCACCCTGATCCACCAGAG
CATCACCGGCCTGTACGAGACACGGATCGACCTGTCTCAGCTGGGAGGCGACAAAAGGCCGGCGGCCACG
AAAAAGGCCGGCCAGGCAAAAAAGAAAAAGTAAGAATTCCTAGAGCTCGCTGATCAGCCTCGACTGTGCC
TTCTAGTTGCCAGCCATCTGTTGTTTGCCCCTCCCCCGTGCCTTCCTTGACCCTGGAAGGTGCCACTCCC
ACTGTCCTTTCCTAATAAAATGAGGAAATTGCATCGCATTGTCTGAGTAGGTGTCATTCTATTCTGGGGG
GTGGGGTGGGGCAGGACAGCAAGGGGGAGGATTGGGAAGAGAATAGCAGGCATGCTGGGGAGCGGCCGCA
GGAACCCCTAGTGATGGAGTTGGCCACTCCCTCTCTGCGCGCTCGCTCGCTCACTGAGGCCGGGCGACCA
AAGGTCGCCCGACGCCCGGGCTTTGCCCGGGCGGCCTCAGTGAGCGAGCGAGCGCGCAGCTGCCTGCAGG
GGCGCCTGATGCGGTATTTTCTCCTTACGCATCTGTGCGGTATTTCACACCGCATA
[95 nt withheld, positions 5237-5331]
T
[46 nt withheld, positions 5333-5378]
C
[141 nt withheld, positions 5380-5520]
CCTTTGACGTTGGAGTCCACGTTCTTT
[37 nt withheld, positions 5548-5584]
ACTCTATCTCGGGCTATTCTTTTGATTTATAAGGGATTTTGCCGATTTCGGTCTATTGGTTAAAAAATGA
GCTGATTTAACAAAAATTTAACGCGAATTTTAACAAAATATTAACGTTTACAATTTTATGGTGCACTCTC
AGTACAATCTGCTCTGATGCCGCATAGTTAAGCCAGCCCCGACACCCGCCAACACCCGCTGACGCGCCCT
GACGGGCTTGTCTGCTCCCGGCATCCGCTTACAGACAAGCTGTGACCGTCTCCGGGAGCTGCATGTGTCA
GAGGTTTTCACCGTCATCACCGAAACGCGCGAGACGAAAGGGCCTCGTGATACGCCTATTTTTATAGGTT
AATGTCATGATAATAATGGTTTCTTAGACGTCAGGTGGCACTTTTCGGGGAAATGTGCGCGGAACCCCTA
TTTGTTTATTTTTCTAAATACATTCAAATATGTATCCGCTCATGAGACAATAACCCTGATAAATGCTTCA
ATAATATTGAAAAAGGAAGAGTATGAGTATTCAACATTTCCGTGTCGCCCTTATTCCCTTTTTTGCGGCA
TTTTGCCTTCCTGTTTTTGCTCACCCAGAAACGCTGGTGAAAGTAAAAGATGCTGAAGATCAGTTGGGTG
CACGAGTGGGTTACATCGAACTGGATCTCAACAGCGGTAAGATCCTTGAGAGTTTTCGCCCCGAAGAACG
TTTTCCAATGATGAGCACTTTTAAAGTTCTGCTATGTGGCGCGGTATTATCCCGTATTGACGCCGGGCAA
GAGCAACTCGGTCGCCGCATACACTATTCTCAGAATGACTTGGTTGAGTACTCACCAGTCACAGAAAAGC
ATCTTACGGATGGCATGACAGTAAGAGAATTATGCAGTGCTGCCATAACCATGAGTGATAACACTGCGGC
CAACTTACTTCTGACAACGATCGGAGGACCGAAGGAGCTAACCGCTTTTTTGCACAACATGGGGGATCAT
GTAACTCGCCTTGATCGTTGGGAACCGGAGCTGAATGAAGCCATACCAAACGACGAGCGTGACACCACGA
TGCCTGTAGCAATGGCAACAACGTTGCGCAAACTATTAACTGGCGAACTACTTACTCTAGCTTCCCGGCA
ACAATTAATAGACTGGATGGAGGCGGATAAAGTTGCAGGACCACTTCTGCGCTCGGCCCTTCCGGCTGGC
TGGTTTATTGCTGATAAATCTGGAGCCGGTGAGCGTGGAAGCCGCGGTATCATTGCAGCACTGGGGCCAG
ATGGTAAGCCCTCCCGTATCGTAGTTATCTACACGACGGGGAGTCAGGCAACTATGGATGAACGAAATAG
ACAGATCGCTGAGATAGGTGCCTCACTGATTAAGCATTGGTAACTGTCAGACCAAGTTTACTCATATATA
CTTTAGATTGATTTAAAACTTCATTTTTAATTTAAAAGGATCTAGGTGAAGATCCTTTTTGATAATCTCA
TGACCAAAATCCCTTAACGTGAGTTTTCGTTCCACTGAGCGTCAGACCCCGTAGAAAAGATCAAAGGATC
TTCTTGAGATCCTTTTTTTCTGCGCGTAATCTGCTGCTTGCAAACAAAAAAACCACCGCTACCAGCGGTG
GTTTGTTTGCCGGATCAAGAGCTACCAACTCTTTTTCCGAAGGTAACTGGCTTCAGCAGAGCGCAGATAC
CAAATACTGTTCTTCTAGTGTAGCCGTAGTTAGGCCACCACTTCAAGAACTCTGTAGCACCGCCTACATA
CCTCGCTCTGCTAATCCTGTTACCAGTGGCTGCTGCCAGTGGCGATAAGTCGTGTCTTACCGGGTTGGAC
TCAAGACGATAGTTACCGGATAAGGCGCAGCGGTCGGGCTGAACGGGGGGTTCGTGCACACAGCCCAGCT
TGGAGCGAACGACCTACACCGAACTGAGATACCTACAGCGTGAGCTATGAGAAAGCGCCACGCTTCCCGA
AGGGAGAAAGGCGGACAGGTATCCGGTAAGCGGCAGGGTCGGAACAGGAGAGCGCACGAGGGAGCTTCCA
GGGGGAAACGCCTGGTATCTTTATAGTCCTGTCGGGTTTCGCCACCTCTGACTTGAGCGTCGATTTTTGT
GATGCTCGTCAGGGGGGCGGAGCCTATGGAAAAACGCCAGCAACGCGGCCTTTTTACGGTTCCTGGCCTT
TTGCTGGCCTTTTGCTCACATGTGAGGGCCTATTTCCCATGATTCCTTCATATTTGCATATACGATACAA
GGCTGTTAGAGAGATAATTGGAATTAATTTGACTGTAAACACAAAGATATTAGTACAAAATACGTGACGT
AGAAAGTAATAATTTCTTGGGTAGTTTGCAGTTTTAAAATTATGTTTTAAAATGGACTATCATATGCTTA
CCGTAACTTGAAAGTATTTCGATTTCTTGGCTTTATATATCTTGTGGAAAGGACGAAACACCGTAATATT
CAGCAACAGAGTTTTAGAGCTAGAAATAGCAAGTTAAAATAAGGCTAGTCCGTTATCAACTTGAAAAAGT
GGCACCGAGTCGGTGCTTTTTTGTTTTAGAGCTAGAAATAGCAAGTTAAAATAAGGCTAGTCCGTTTTTA
GCGCGTGCGCCAATTCTGCAGACAAATGGCTCTAGAGGTACCCGTTACATAACTTACGGTAAATGGCCCG
CCTGGCTGACCGCCCAACGACCCCCGCCCATTGACGTCAATAGTAACGCCAATAGGGACTTTCCATTGAC
GTCAATGGGTGGAGTATTTACGGTAAACTGCCCACTTGGCAGTACATCAAGTGTATCATATGCCAAGTAC
GCCCCCTATTGACGTCAATGACGGTAAATGGCCCGCCTGGCATTGTGCCCAGTACATGACCTTATGGGAC
TTTCCTACTTGGCAGTACATCTACGTATTAGTCATCGCTATTACCATG
Features (pLannotate 1.2.2; 18 found; start..end, strand, type, name):
      2..276     +  promoter       chicken β-actin promoter: No description available
    277..504     +  intron         hybrid intron: hybrid between chicken β-actin (CBA) and minute virus of mice (MMV) introns (Gray et al., 2011)
    642..2243    +  CDS            Cas9(N): N-terminal portion of Streptococcus pyogenes Cas9 (Zetsche et al., 2015)
   2244..4742    +  CDS            Cas9(C): C-terminal portion of Streptococcus pyogenes Cas9 (Zetsche et al., 2015)
   4743..4790    +  CDS            nucleoplasmin NLS: bipartite nuclear localization signal from nucleoplasmin
   4824..4935    +  polyA_signal   bGH poly(A) signal: bovine growth hormone polyadenylation signal
   5040..5180    +  repeat_region  AAV2 ITR: inverted terminal repeat of adeno-associated virus serotype 2 inverted
   5185..5236    -  misc_feature   bom (fragment): basis of mobility region from pBR322
   5255..5710    +  rep_origin     f1 ori (sequence partly withheld): f1 bacteriophage origin of replication; arrow indicates direction of (+) strand synthesis
   5711..5760    -  misc_feature   bom (fragment): basis of mobility region from pBR322
   5862..5897    -  CDS            rop (fragment): Rop protein, which maintains plasmids at low copy number; rop
   5992..6096    +  promoter       AmpR promoter: bla
   6097..6957    +  CDS            AmpR: β-lactamase; bla; confers resistance to ampicillin, carbenicillin, and related antibiotics
   7128..7716    +  rep_origin     ori: high-copy-number ColE1/pMB1/pBR322/pUC origin of replication
   7778..8018    +  promoter       U6 promoter: RNA polymerase III promoter for human U6 snRNA
   8045..8120    +  misc_RNA       gRNA scaffold: guide RNA scaffold for the Streptococcus pyogenes CRISPR/Cas9 system
   8127..8170    +  misc_RNA       gRNA scaffold (fragment): guide RNA scaffold for the Streptococcus pyogenes CRISPR/Cas9 system
   8217..8502    +  enhancer       CMV enhancer: human cytomegalovirus immediate early enhancer; contains an 18-bp deletion relative to the standard CMV enhancer
