[The description below was written by a language model from this plasmid's Addgene catalogue record and pLannotate feature annotations shown in this document.]
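Description:
PX330_ZNF264_iso1_1 is a mammalian CRISPR/Cas9 expression plasmid built on the PX330 backbone, which delivers both a guide RNA and Streptococcus pyogenes Cas9 from a single vector. It is propagated in E. coli as a high-copy plasmid through a ColE1/pUC-type origin and selected with ampicillin via the β-lactamase (AmpR) gene. An f1 phage origin is also present. Small bom and rop fragments and a single AAV2 ITR annotation appear to be backbone remnants rather than functional modules, and a single ITR would not support AAV packaging.

The plasmid carries two expression units. A human U6 RNA polymerase III promoter drives a guide RNA consisting of a spacer directed against human ZNF264 (isoform 1), fused to the S. pyogenes gRNA scaffold. A second, partial scaffold annotation lies just downstream. Because the plasmid is circular, the CMV enhancer at the end of the feature table sits immediately upstream of the chicken β-actin promoter and hybrid intron. Together these form a CBh-type Pol II promoter that drives Cas9. The annotation tool splits Cas9 into N- and C-terminal portions, but the two are contiguous and represent one coding sequence, followed by a nucleoplasmin nuclear localization signal and a bovine growth hormone polyadenylation signal.

According to the record, the guide targets the 3' end of ZNF264 isoform 1. The associated work describes CRISPR epitope tagging for ChIP-seq of DNA-binding proteins, so the Cas9 cut near the end of the coding region is presumably meant to promote insertion of an epitope tag from a separately supplied donor. That donor is not part of this plasmid. The cloning sites used to insert the guide are not recorded.
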