Addgene plasmid #135748: PX330_ZNF264_iso1_1
Purpose: Encodes gRNA for 3' target of human ZNF264_iso1
Depositing lab: Richard M. Myers. Depositing organization: HudsonAlpha Institute for Biotechnology. Publication: CETCh-seq: CRISPR epitope tagging ChIP-seq of DNA-binding proteins. Savic D, Partridge EC, Newberry KM, Smith SB, Meadows SK, Roberts BS, Mackiewicz M, Mendenhall EM, Myers RM. Genome Res. 2015 Sep 9. 10.1101/gr.193540.115 PubMed 26355004.
Backbone
  Vector backbone: PX330
  Vector type: CRISPR
Growth in bacteria
  Bacterial resistance: Ampicillin, 100 μg/mL
  Growth temperature: 37°C
  Growth strain: DH5alpha
  Copy number: High Copy
Gene/Insert
  Gene/Insert name: ZNF264_iso1 gRNA
  gRNA/shRNA sequence: GTAATATTCAGCAACAGA
  Species: H. sapiens (human)
  Entrez Gene: ZNF264
  Promoter: U6
  Cloning method: Restriction Enzyme; 5′ cloning site Unknown (unknown if destroyed)
Terms and licenses: Academic/Nonprofit Terms; Industry Terms: Not Available to Industry
How to cite: PX330_ZNF264_iso1_1 was a gift from Richard M. Myers (Addgene plasmid # 135748 ; http://n2t.net/addgene:135748 ; RRID:Addgene_135748)
